>Addgene plasmid #129387 | pSC201 | depositor full sequence | sequence record 248572 | Theoretical sequence. Not confirmed by sequencing.
AACACGGCGAAATAGTAATCACGAGGTCAGGTTCTTACCTTAAATTTTCGACGGAAAACCACGTAAAAAA
CGTCGATTTTTCAAGATACAGCGTGAATTTTCAGGAAATGCGGTGAGCATCACATCACCACAATTCAGCA
AATTGTGAACATCATCACGTTCATCTTTCCCTGGTTGCCAATGGCCCATTTTCCTGTCAGTAACGAGAAG
GTCGCGAATTCAGGCGCTTTTTAGACTGGTCGTAATGAAATTCAGCAGGATCACATATGGATCCCAAGCT
TCTTCTAGAGGTACCGCATGCGATATCGAGCTCTCCCGGGAATTCGATCGCTAGTTTGTTTTGACTCCAT
CCATTAGGGCTTCTAAAACGCCTTCTAAGGCCATGTCAGCCGTTAAGTGTTCCTGTGTCACTGAAAATTG
CTTTGAGAGGCTCTAAGGGCTTCTCAGTGCGTTACATCCCTGGCTTGTTGTCCACAACCGTTAAACCTTA
AAAGCTTTAAAAGCCTTATATATTCTTTTTTTTCTTATAAAACTTAAAACCTTAGAGGCTATTTAAGTTG
CTGATTTATATTAATTTTATTGTTCAAACATGAGAGCTTAGTACGTGAAACATGAGAGCTTAGTACGTTA
GCCATGAGAGCTTAGTACGTTAGCCATGAGGGTTTAGTTCGTTAAACATGAGAGCTTAGTACGTTAAACA
TGAGAGCTTAGTACGTGAAACATGAGAGCTTAGTACGTACTATCAACAGGTTGAACTGCTGGATCCTTTT
TGTCCGGTGTTGGGTTGAAGGTGAAGCCGGTCGGGGCCGCAGCGGGGGCCGGCTTTTCAGCCTTGCCCCC
CTGCTTCGGCCGCCGTGGCTCCGGCGTCTTGGGTGCCGGCGCGGGTTCCGCAGCCTTGGCCTGCGGTGCG
GGCACATCGGCGGGCTTGGCCTTGATGTGCCGCCTGGCGTGCGAGCGGAACGTCTCGTAGGAGAACTTGA
CCTTCCCCGTTTCCCGCATGTGCTCCCAAATGGTGACGAGCGCATAGCCGGACGCTAACGCCGCCTCGAC
ATCCGCCCTCACCGCCAGGAACGCAACCGCAGCCTCATCACGCCGGCGCTTCTTGGCCGCGCGGGATTCA
ACCCACTCGGCCAGCTCGTCGGTGTAGCTCTTTGGCATCGTCTCTCGCCTGTCCCCTCAGTTCAGTAATT
TCCTGCATTTGCCTGTTTCCAGTCGGTAGATATTCCACAAAACAGCAGGGAAGCAGCGCTTTTCCGCTGC
ATAACCCTGCTTCGGGGTCATTATAGCGATTTTTTCGGTATATCCATCCTTTTTCGCACGATATACAGGA
TTTTGCCAAAGGGTTCGTGTAGACTTTCCTTGGTGTATCCAACGGCGTCAGCCGGGCAGGATAGGTGAAG
TAGGCCCACCCGCGAGCGGGTGTTCCTTCTTCACTGTCCCTTATTCGCACCTGGCGGTGCTCAACGGGAA
TCCTGCTCTGCGAGGCTGGCCGGCTACCGCCGGCGTAACAGATGAGGGCAAGCGGATGGCTGATGAAACC
AAGCCAACCAGGAAGGGCAGCCCACCTATCAAGGTGTACTGCCTTCCAGACGAACGAAGAGCGATTGAGG
AAAAGGCGGCGGCGGCCGGCATGAGCCTGTCGGCCTACCTGCTGGCCGTCGGCCAGGGCTACAAAATCAC
GGGCGTCGTGGACTATGAGCACGTCCGCGAGCTGGCCCGCATCAATGGCGACCTGGGCCGCCTGGGCGGC
CTGCTGAAACTCTGGCTCACCGACGACCCGCGCACGGCGCGGTTCGGTGATGCCACGATCCTCGCCCTGC
TGGCGAAGATCGAAGAGAAGCAGGACGAGCTTGGCAAGGTCATGATGGGCGTGGTCCGCCCGAGGGCAGA
GCCATGACTTTTTTAGCCGCTAAAACGGCCGGGGGGTGCGCGTGATTGCCAAGCACGTCCCCATGCGCTC
CATCAAGAAGAGCGACTTCGCGGAGCTGGTGAAGTACATCACCGACGAGCAAGGCAAGACCGAGCGCCTG
GGTCACGTGCGCGTCACGAACTGCGAGGCAAACACCCTGCCCGCTGTCATGGCCGAGGTGATGGCGACCC
AGCACGGCAACACCCGTTCCGAGGCCGACAAGACCTATCACCTGCTGGTTAGCTTCCGCGCGGGAGAGAA
GCCCGACGCGGAGACGTTGCGCGCGATTGAGGACCGCATCTGCGCTGGGCTTGGCTTCGCCGAGCATCAG
CGCGTCAGTGCCGTGCATCACGACACCGACAACCTGCACATCCATATCGCCATCAACAAGATTCACCCGA
CCCGAAACACCATCCATGAGCCGTATCGGGCCTACCGCGCCCTCGCTGACCTCTGCGCGACGCTCGAACG
GGACTACGGGCTTGAGCGTGACAATCACGAAACGCGGCAGCGCGTTTCCGAGAACCGCGCGAACGACATG
GAGCGGCACGCGGGCGTGGAAAGCCTGGTCGGCTGGATCCTCTACGCCGGACGCATCGTGGCCGGCATCA
CCGGCGCCACAGGTGCGGTTGCTGGCGCCTATATCGCCGACATCACCGATGGGGAAGATCGGGCTCGCCA
CTTCGGGCTCATGAGCGCTTGTTTCGGCGTGGGTATGGTGGCAGGCCCCGTGGCCGGGGGACTGTTGGGC
GCCATCTCCTTGCTGCCTCGCGCGTTTCGGTGATGACGGTGAAAACCTCTGACACATGCAGCTCCCGGAG
ACGGTCACAGCTTGTCTGTAAGCGGATGCCGGGAGCAGACAAGCCCGTCAGGGCGCGTCAGCGGGTGTTG
GCGGGTGTCGGGGCGCAGCCATGACCCAGTCACGTAGCGATAGCGGAGTGTATACTGGCTTAACTATGCG
GCATCAGAGCAGATTGTACTGAGACTCGAGACGGGGTCTGACGCTCAGTGGAACGAAATCGATGATAAGC
TGTCAAACATGAGCAGATCCTCTACGCCGGACGCATCGTGGCCGGCATCACCGGCGCCACAGGTGCGGTT
GCTGGCGCCTATATCGCCGACATCACCGATGGGAGATCCTAAGATATCGCTTAGGCCACACGTTCAAGTG
CAGCCACAGGATAAATTTGCACTGAGCCTGGGTGGGATTCGGACTCGACCGCATAGCCTTCAGGAGTGAG
TTTTGTGCAATACCAACCGACGACTTGACCCTGCCAAGCGGCACCAGATTTCTTGCGTACGCGATCCCCT
AAGCCAAAGGTGGCACTCAGGGGAAGCGCAAACTGCCCTGCAACGGGAGCGTTGGCTTCATCGCTACTTT
GACCCATGTCGAATCCTTCTTGTGAATCTATTATGGCGACAAGCAAATCGAGCTCTGACTGCCTACCCCA
CAACAACTACTAGAAAGCACCAGCACAACGGCTGCCTAACTTTGTTTTAGGGCGACTACCCTGCTGCGTA
ACATCGTTGCTGTTCCATAACATCAAACATCGACCCACGGCGTAACGCGCTTAGCTAGCTTGGATGCCCG
AGGCTAGACTGTACAAAAAAACAGTCATAACAAGCCATGAAAACCGCCACTGCGCCGTTACCACCGCTGC
GTTCGGTCAAGGTTCTGGACCAGTTGCGTGAGCGCATACGCTACTTGCATTACAGTTTACGAACCGAACA
GGCTTATGTCAACTGGGTTCGTGCGAGCTCATCGATATGCATTTAATCTTTCTGCGAATTGAGATGACGC
CACTGGCTGGGCGTCATCCCGGTTTCCCGGGTAAACACCACCGAAAAATAGTTACTATCTTCAAAGCCAC
ATTCGGTCGAAATATCACTGATTAACAGGCGGCTATGCTGGAGAAGATATTGCGCATGACACACTCTGAC
CTGTCGCAGATATTGATTGATGGTCATTCCAGTCTGCTGGCGAAATTGCTGACGCAAAACGCGCTCACTG
CACGATGCCTCATCACAAAATTTATCCAGCGCAAAGGGACTTTTCAGGCTAGCCGCCAGCCGGGTAATCA
GCTTATCCAGCAACGTTTCGCTGGATGTTGGCGGCAACGAATCACTGGTGTAACGATGGCGATTCAGCAA
CATCACCAACTGCCCGAACAGCAACTCAGCCATTTCGTTAGCAAACGGCACATGCTGACTACTTTCATGC
TCAAGCTGACCGATAACCTGCCGCGCCTGCGCCATCCCCATGCTACCTAAGCGCCAGTGTGGTTGCCCTG
CGCTGGCGTTAAATCCCGGAATCGCCCCCTGCCAGTCAAGATTCAGCTTCAGACGCTCCGGGCAATAAAT
AATATTCTGCAAAACCAGATCGTTAACGGAAGCGTAGGAGTGTTTATCGTCAGCATGAATGTAAAAGAGA
TCGCCACGGGTAATGCGATAAGGGCGATCGTTGAGTACATGCAGGCCATTACCGCGCCAGACAATCACCA
GCTCACAAAAATCATGTGTATGTTCAGCAAAGACATCTTGCGGATAACGGTCAGCCACAGCGACTGCCTG
CTGGTCGCTGGCAAAAAAATCATCTTTGAGAAGTTTTAACTGATGCGCCACCGTGGCTACCTCGGCCAGA
GAACGAAGTTGATTATTCGCAATATGGCGTACAAATACGTTGAGAAGATTCGCGTTATTGCAGAAAGCCA
TCCCGTCCCTGGCGAATATCACGCGGTGACCAGTTAAACTCTCGGCGAAAAAGCGTCGAAAAGTGGTTAC
TGTCGCTGAATCCACAGCGATAGGCGATGTCAGTAACGCTGGCCTCGCTGTGGCGTAGCAGATGTCGGGC
TTTCATCAGTCGCAGGCGGTTCAGGTATCGCTGAGGCGTCAGTCCCGTTTGCTGCTTAAGCTGCCGATGT
AGCGTACGCAGTGAAAGAGAAAATTGATCCGCCACGGCATCCCAATTCACCTCATCGGCAAAATGGTCCT
CCAGCCAGGCCAGAAGCAAGTTGAGACGTGATGCGCTGTTTTCCAGGTTCTCCTGCAAACTGCTTTTACG
CAGCAAGAGCAGTAATTGCATAAACAAGATCTCGCGACTGGCGGTCGAGGGTAAATCATTTTCCCCTTCC
TGCTGTTCCATCTGTGCAACCAGCTGTCGCACCTGCTGCAATACGCTGTGGTTAACGCGCCAGTGAGACG
GATACTGCCCATCCAGCTCTTGTGGCAGCAACTGATTCAGCCCGGCGAGAAACTGAAATCGATCCGGCGA
GCGATACAGCACATTGGTCAGACACAGATTATCGGTATGTTCATACAGATGCCGATCATGATCGCGTACG
AAACAGACCGTGCCACCGGTGATGGTATAGGGCTGCCCATTAAACACATGAATACCCGTGCCATGTTCGA
CAATCACAATTTCATGAAAATCATGATGATGTTCAGGAAAATCCGCCTGCGGGAGCCGGGGTTCTATCGC
CACGGACGCGTTACCAGACGGAAAAAAATCCACACTATGTAATACGGTCATACTGGCCTCCTGATGTCGT
C
Features (pLannotate 1.2.2; 16 found; start..end, strand, type, name):
    126..244     +  promoter       rhaB promoter: promoter of the E. coli rhaBAD operon, conferring tight induction with L-rhamnose and repression with D-glucose in the presence of RhaR and RhaS (Giacalone et al., 2006)
    384..761     -  rep_origin     R6K γ ori: γ replication origin from E. coli plasmid R6K; requires the R6K initiator protein pi for replication
    763..1158    -  CDS            traK: TRAK4_ECOLX - Experimental evidence at protein level: Swiss-Prot protein existence level 1. From Escherichia coli.
   1384..1493    +  oriT           oriT: incP origin of transfer
   1526..1897    +  CDS            traJ: oriT-recognizing protein; traJ
   1935..2489    +  CDS            traI (fragment): TRAI6_ECOLX - Experimental evidence at protein level: Swiss-Prot protein existence level 1. The initiation process of transfer DNA synthesis requires the interaction of at least three plasmid-specific components (TraH, I, and J) at the transfer origin resulting in the assembly of a specialised nucleoprotein complex - the relaxosome. Site- and strand-specific cleavage at the transfer origin is dependent on TraI and TraJ. From Escherichia coli.
   2484..2673    +  CDS            TcR (fragment): tetracycline efflux protein; tet; confers resistance to tetracycline
   2672..2712    +  CDS            rop (fragment): Rop protein, which maintains plasmids at low copy number; rop
   2814..2894    +  misc_feature   bom (fragment): basis of mobility region from pBR322
   2927..2946    -  promoter       tet promoter (fragment): E. coli promoter for tetracycline efflux protein gene
   2956..3043    +  CDS            TcR (fragment): tetracycline efflux protein; tet; confers resistance to tetracycline
   3061..3297    -  CDS            TpR: E. coli plasmid-associated dihydrofolate reductase; dhfrIIb from plasmid R388; confers resistance to trimethoprim
   3368..3445    -  ncRNA          AAC AAD leader: Accession: RF02912 - putative aminoglycoside riboswitch / attI site
   3624..3652    -  promoter       Pc promoter: intI1 (promoter lies within the coding sequence); class 1 integron promoter
   3683..4531    -  CDS            rhaR: transcriptional activator of rhaR and rhaS; E. coli rhaR; needed for rhamnose-dependent activation of the rhaB promoter
   4605..5441    -  CDS            rhaS: positive regulator of the rhaB promoter; E. coli rhaS; activated by L-rhamnose
