>Addgene plasmid #129387 | pSC201 | addgene full sequence | sequence record 257366 | Addgene NGS Result
CATCTGTGCAACCAGCTGTCGCACCTGCTGCAATACGCTGTGGTTAACGCGCCAGTGAGACGGATACTGC
CCATCCAGCTCTTGTGGCAGCAACTGATCCAGCCCGGCGAGAAACTGAAATCGATCCGGCGAGCGATACA
GCACATTGGTCAGACACAGATTATCGGTATGTTCATACAGATGCCGATCATGATCGCGTACGAAACAGAC
CGTGCCACCGGTGATGGTATAGGGCTGCCCATTAAACACATGAATACCCGTGCCATGTTCGACAATCACA
ATTTCATGAAAATCATGATGATGTTCAGGAAAATCCGCCTGCGGGAGCCGGGGTTCTATCGCCACGGACG
CGTTACCAGACGGAAAAAAATCCACACTATGTAATACGGTCATACTGGCCTCCTGATGTCGTCAACACGG
CGAAATAGTAATCACGAGGTCAGGTTCTTACCTTAAATTTTCGACGGAAAACCACGTAAAAAACGTCGAT
TTTTCAAGATACAGCGTGAATTTTCAGGAAATGCGGTGAGCATCACATCACCACAATTCAGCAAATTGTG
AACATCATCACGTTCATCTTTCCCTGGTTGCCAATGGCCCATTTTCCTGTCAGTAACGAGAAGGTCGCGA
ATTCAGGCGCTTTTTAGACTGGTCGTAATGAAATTCAGCAGGATCACATATGGATCCCAAGCTTCTTCTA
GAGGTACCGCATGCGATATCGAGCTCTCCCGGGAATTCCACAAATTGTTATCCGCTCACAATTCCACATG
TGGAATTCCACATGTGGAATTCCCATGTCAGCCGTTAAGTGTTCCTGTGTCACTCAAAATTGCTTTGAGA
GGCTCTAAGGGCTTCTCAGTGTGTTACATCCCTGGCTTGTTGTCCACAACCGTTAAACCTTAAAAGCTTT
AAAAGCCTTATATATTCTTTTTTTTCTTATAAAACTTAAAACCTTAGAGGCTATTTAAGTTGCTGATTTA
TATTAATTTTATTGTTCAAACATGAGAGCTTAGTACGTGAAACATGAGAGCTTAGTACGTTAGCCATGAG
AGCTTAGTACGTTAGCCATGAGGGTTTAGTTCGTTAAACATGAGAGCTTAGTACGTTAAACATGAGAGCT
TAGTACGTGAAACATGAGAGCTTAGTACGTACTATCAACAGGTTGAACTGCTGATCTTCAGATCCTCTAC
GCCGGACGCATCGTGGCCGGATCCAGCCGACCAGGCTTTCCACGCCCGCGTGCCGCTCCATGTCGTTCGC
GCGGTTCTCGGAAACGCGCTGCCGCGTTTCGTGATTGTCACGCTCAAGCCCGTAGTCCCGTTCGAGCGTC
GCGCAGAGGTCAGCGAGGGCGCGGTAGGCCCGATACGGCTCATGGATGGTGTTTCGGGTCGGGTGAATCT
TGTTGATGGCGATATGGATGTGCAGGTTGTCGGTGTCGTGATGCACGGCACTGACGCGCTGATGCTCGGC
GAAGCCAAGCCCAGCGCAGATGCGGTCCTCAATCGCGCGCAACGTCTCCGCGTCGGGCTTCTCTCCCGCG
CGGAAGCTAACCAGCAGGTGATAGGTCTTGTCGGCCTCGGAACGGGTGTTGCCGTGCTGGGTCGCCATCA
CCTCGGCCATGACAGCGGGCAGGGTGTTTGCCTCGCAGTTCGTGACGCGCACGTGACCCAGGCGCTCGGT
CTTGCCTTGCTCGTCGGTGATGTACTTCACCAGCTCCGCGAAGTCGCTCTTCTTGATGGAGCGCATGGGG
ACGTGCTTGGCAATCACGCGCACCCCCCGGCCGTTTTAGCGGCTAAAAAAGTCATGGCTCTGCCCTCGGG
CGGACCACGCCCATCATGACCTTGCCAAGCTCGTCCTGCTTCTCTTCGATCTTCGCCAGCAGGGCGAGGA
TCGTGGCATCACCGAACCGCGCCGTGCGCGGGTCGTCGGTGAGCCAGAGTTTCAGCAGGCCGCCCAGGCG
GCCCAGGTCGCCATTGATGCGGGCCAGCTCGCGGACGTGCTCATAGTCCACGACGCCCGTGATTTTGTAG
CCCTGGCCGACGGCCAGCAGGTAGGCCGACAGGCTCATGCCGGCCGCCGCCGCCTTTTCCTCAATCGCTC
TTCGTTCGTCTGGAAGGCAGTACACCTTGATAGGTGGGCTGCCCTTCCTGGTTGGCTTGGTTTCATCAGC
CATCCGCTTGCCCTCATCTGTTACGCCGGCGGTAGCCGGCCAGCCTCGCAGAGCAGGATTCCCGTTGAGC
ACCGCCAGGTGCGAATAAGGGACAGTGAAGAAGGAACACCCGCTCGCGGGTGGGCCTACTTCACCTATCC
TGCCCGGCTGACGCCGTTGGATACACCAAGGAAAGTCTACACGAACCCTTTGGCAAAATCCTGTATATCG
TGCGAAAAAGGATGGATATACCGAAAAAATCGCTATAATGACCCCGAAGCAGGGTTATGCAGCGGAAAAG
CGCTGCTTCCCTGCTGTTTTGTGGAATATCTACCGACTGGAAACAGGCAAATGCAGGAAATTACTGAACT
GAGGGGACAGGCGAGAGACGATGCCAAAGAGCTACACCGACGAGCTGGCCGAGTGGGTTGAATCCCGCGC
GGCCAAGAAGCGCCGGCGTGATGAGGCTGCGGTTGCGTTCCTGGCGGTGAGGGCGGATGTCGAGGCGGCG
TTAGCGTCCGGCTATGCGCTCGTCACCATTTGGGAGCACATGCGGGAAACGGGGAAGGTCAAGTTCTCCT
ACGAGACGTTCCGCTCGCACGCCAGGCGGCACATCAAGGCCAAGCCCGCCGATGTGCCCGCACCGCAGGC
CAAGGCTGCGGAACCCGCGCCGGCACCCAAGACGCCGGAGCCACGGCGGCCGAAGCAGGGGGGCAAGGCT
GAAAAGCCGGCCCCCGCTGCGGCCCCGACCGGCTTCACCTTCAACCCAACACCGGACAAAAAGGATCCTC
TACGCCGGACGCATCGTGGCCGGCATCACCGGCGCCACAGGTGCGGTTGCTGGCGCCTATATCGCCGACA
TCACCGATGGGGAAGATCGGGCTCGCCACTTCGGGCTCATGAGCGCTTGTTTCGGCGTGGGTATGGTGGC
AGGCCCCGTGGCCGGGGGACTGTTGGGCGCCATCTCCTTGCTGCCTCGCGCGTTTCGGTGATGACGGTGA
AAACCTCTGACACATGCAGCTCCCGGAGACGGTCACAGCTTGTCTGTAAGCGGATGCCGGGAGCAGGCAA
GCCCGTCAGGGCGCGTCAGCGGGTGTTGGCGGGTGTCGGGGCGCAGCCATGACCCAGTCACGTAGCGATA
GCGGAGTGTATACTGGCTTAACTATGCGGCATCAGAGCAGATTGTACTGAGACTCGAGACGGGGTCTGAC
GCTCAGTGGAACGAAATCGATGATAAGCTGTCAAACATGAGCAGATCCTCTACGCCGGACGCATCGTGGC
CGGCATCACCGGCGCCACAGGTGCGGTTGCTGGCGCCTATATCGCCGACATCACCGATGGGAGATCCTAA
GATATCGCTTAGGCCACACGTTCAAGTGCAGCCACAGGATAAATTTGCACTGAGCCTGGGTGGGATTCGG
ACTCGACCGCATAGCCTTCAGGAGTGAGTTTTGTGCAATACCAACCGACGACTTGACCCTGCCAAGCGGC
ACCAGATTTCTTGCGTACGCGATCCCCTAAGCCAAAGGTGGCACTCAGGGGAAGCGCAAACTGCCCTGCA
ACGGGAGCGTTGGCTTCATCGCTACTTTGACCCATGTCGAATCCTTCTTGTGAATCTATTATGGCGACAA
GCAAATCGAGCTCTGACTGCCTACCCCACAACAACTATCAGAAAGCACCAGCACAACGGCTGCCTAACTT
TGTTTTAGGGCGACTGCCCTGCTGCGTAACATCGTTGCTGCTCCATAACATCAAACATCGACCCACGGCG
TAACGCGCTTGCTGCTTGGATGCCCGAGGCATAGACTGTACAAAAAAACAGTCATAACAAGCCATGAAAA
CCGCCACTGCGCCGTTACCACCGCTGCGTTCGGTCAAGGTTCTGGACCAGTTGCGTGAGCGCATACGCTA
CTTGCATTACAGTTTACGAACCGAACAGGCTTATGTCAACTGGGTTCGTGCGAGCTCATCGATGCATTTA
ATCTTTCTGCGAATTGAGATGACGCCACTGGCTGGGCGTCATCCCGGTTTCCCGGGTAAACACCACCGAA
AAATAGTTACTATCTTCAAAGCCACATTCGGTCGAAATATCACTGATTAACAGGCGGCTATGCTGGAGAA
GATATTGCGCATGACACACTCTGACCTGTCGCAGATATTGATTGATGGTCATTCCAGTCTGCTGGCGAAA
TTGCTGACGCAAAACGCGCTCACTGCACGATGCCTCATCACAAAATTTATCCAGCGCAAAGGGACTTTTC
AGGCTAGCCGCCAGCCGGGTAATCAGCTTATCCAGCAACGTTTCGCTGGATGTTGGCGGCAACGAATCAC
TGGTGTAACGATGGCGATTCAGCAACATCACCAACTGCCCGAACAGCAACTCAGCCATTTCGTTAGCAAA
CGGCACATGCTGACTACTTTCATGCTCAAGCTGACCGATAACCTGCCGCGCCTGCGCCATCCCCATGCTA
CCTAAGCGCCAGTGTGGTTGCCCTGCGCTGGCGTTAAATCCCGGAATCGCCCCCTGCCAGTCAAGATTCA
GCTTCAGACGCTCCGGGCAATAAATAATATTCTGCAAAACCAGATCGTTAACGGAAGCGTAGGAGTGTTT
ATCGTCAGCATGAATGTAAAAGAGATCGCCACGGGTAATGCGATAAGGGCGATCGTTGAGTACATGCAGG
CCATTACCGCGCCAGACAATCACCAGCTCACAAAAATCATGTGTATGTTCAGCAAAGACATCTTGCGGAT
AACGGTCAGCCACAGCGACTGCCTGCTGGTCGCTGGCAAAAAAATCATCTTTGAGAAGTTTTAACTGATG
CGCCACCGTGGCTACCTCGGCCAGAGAACGAAGTTGATTATTCGCAATATGGCGTACAAATACGTTGAGA
AGATTCGCGTTATTGCAGAAAGCCATCCCGTCCCTGGCGAATATCACGCGGTGACCAGTTAAACTCTCGG
CGAAAAAGCGTCGAAAAGTGGTTACTGTCGCTGAATCCACAGCGATAGGCGATGTCAGTAACGCTGGCCT
CGCTGTGGCGTAGCAGATGTCGGGCTTTCATCAGTCGCAGGCGGTTCAGGTATCGCTGAGGCGTCAGTCC
CGTTTGCTGCTTAAGCTGCCGATGTAGCGTACGCAGTGAAAGAGAAAATTGATCCGCCACGGCATCCCAA
TTCACCTCATCGGCAAAATGGTCCTCCAGCCAGGCCAGAAGCAAGTTGAGACGTGATGCGCTGTTTTCCA
GGTTCTCCTGCAAACTGCTTTTACGCAGCAAGAGCAGTAATTGCATAAACAAGATCTCGCGACTGGCGGT
CGAGGGTAAATCATTTTCCCCTTCCTGCTGTTC
Features (pLannotate 1.2.2; 17 found; start..end, strand, type, name):
    539..657     +  promoter       rhaB promoter: promoter of the E. coli rhaBAD operon, conferring tight induction with L-rhamnose and repression with D-glucose in the presence of RhaR and RhaS (Giacalone et al., 2006)
    745..761     -  protein_bind   lac operator: The lac repressor binds to the lac operator to inhibit transcription in E. coli. This inhibition can be relieved by adding lactose or isopropyl-β-D-thiogalactopyranoside (IPTG). lac repressor encoded by lacI
    796..1184    -  rep_origin     R6K γ ori: γ replication origin from E. coli plasmid R6K; requires the R6K initiator protein pi for replication
   1198..1764    -  CDS            traI (fragment): TRAI6_ECOLX - Experimental evidence at protein level: Swiss-Prot protein existence level 1. The initiation process of transfer DNA synthesis requires the interaction of at least three plasmid-specific components (TraH, I, and J) at the transfer origin resulting in the assembly of a specialised nucleoprotein complex - the relaxosome. Site- and strand-specific cleavage at the transfer origin is dependent on TraI and TraJ. From Escherichia coli.
   1802..2173    -  CDS            traJ: oriT-recognizing protein; traJ
   2206..2315    -  oriT           oriT: incP origin of transfer
   2541..2942    +  CDS            traK: TRAK4_ECOLX - Experimental evidence at protein level: Swiss-Prot protein existence level 1. From Escherichia coli.
   2933..3121    +  CDS            TcR (fragment): tetracycline efflux protein; tet; confers resistance to tetracycline
   3120..3160    +  CDS            rop (fragment): Rop protein, which maintains plasmids at low copy number; rop
   3262..3342    +  misc_feature   bom (fragment): basis of mobility region from pBR322
   3375..3394    -  promoter       tet promoter (fragment): E. coli promoter for tetracycline efflux protein gene
   3404..3491    +  CDS            TcR (fragment): tetracycline efflux protein; tet; confers resistance to tetracycline
   3509..3745    -  CDS            TpR: E. coli plasmid-associated dihydrofolate reductase; dhfrIIb from plasmid R388; confers resistance to trimethoprim
   3827..3893    -  ncRNA          AAC AAD leader (fragment): Accession: RF02912 - putative aminoglycoside riboswitch / attI site
   4071..4099    -  promoter       Pc promoter: intI1 (promoter lies within the coding sequence); class 1 integron promoter
   4128..4976    -  CDS            rhaR: transcriptional activator of rhaR and rhaS; E. coli rhaR; needed for rhamnose-dependent activation of the rhaB promoter
   5050..393     -  CDS            rhaS (across the origin): positive regulator of the rhaB promoter; E. coli rhaS; activated by L-rhamnose
