[The description below was written by a language model from this plasmid's Addgene catalogue record and pLannotate feature annotations shown in this document.]
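Description:
pSC201 is a conditionally replicating, mobilizable suicide vector derived from the rhamnose-inducible expression plasmid pSCrhaB2. It was designed to place the rhamnose-inducible control system into the chromosome of Burkholderia cenocepacia K56-2 by homologous recombination. The broad-host-range pBBR1 origin of the parent was removed and replaced with a fragment from pGPΩTp carrying the R6K γ origin and an IncP transfer region. Because the R6K γ origin needs the pi initiator protein supplied in trans, the plasmid is maintained only in pir-expressing E. coli hosts, at low copy according to the record. It cannot replicate after transfer into Burkholderia, so recipients that keep the marker should be those in which the plasmid has integrated. Selection is by trimethoprim, through a dihydrofolate reductase gene (dhfrIIb type) lying downstream of a class 1 integron Pc promoter.

The functional payload is the E. coli rhaB promoter together with its regulators rhaS and rhaR, which activate the promoter in response to L-rhamnose. No target gene is present. NdeI and XhoI sites are listed as retained cloning sites, and a fragment from the 5′ end of a target gene would presumably be cloned downstream of the promoter, so that single-crossover integration puts the chromosomal gene under rhamnose control. This approach suits the construction of conditional mutants in essential genes.

The mobilization region comprises oriT, traJ, traK and a traI fragment, allowing conjugal transfer from a donor that provides the remaining transfer functions. Leftover fragments of pBR322-type tet, rop and bom sequences are also annotated. The sequenced record (5,493 nt) and the depositor's theoretical sequence (5,461 nt) differ slightly in length and show the transfer region in opposite orientations relative to the R6K origin. The depositor notes that the plasmid is called pSC200 in the original publication.
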