Addgene plasmid #129387: pSC201
Purpose: A variant of the pSCrhaB2 vector with the oriR6K and mob genes from pGPΩ-TP. Used for homologous recombination of the rhamnose-inducible system into the chromosome of Burkholderia cenocepacia K56-2.
Depositing lab: Silvia Cardona. Depositing organization: University of Manitoba. Publication: A putative gene cluster for aminoarabinose biosynthesis is essential for Burkholderia cenocepacia viability. Ortega XP, Cardona ST, Brown AR, Loutet SA, Flannagan RS, Campopiano DJ, Govan JR, Valvano MA. J Bacteriol. 2007 May;189(9):3639-44. doi: 10.1128/JB.00153-07. Epub 2007 Mar 2. PubMed 17337576.
Backbone
  Vector backbone: pSCrhaB2
  Backbone manufacturer: Miguel Valvano and Silvia Cardona
  Backbone size w/o insert (bp): 2836
  Total vector size (bp): 5461
  Modifications to backbone: Removal of replication origin of pSCrhaB2 (pBBR1) and insertion of oriR6K and oriT of pGPΩTp.
  Vector type: Bacterial Expression
Growth in bacteria
  Bacterial resistance: Trimethoprim, 50 μg/mL
  Growth temperature: 37°C
  Growth strain: Pir1
  Copy number: Low Copy
Gene/Insert
  Gene/Insert name: oriR6K and oriT
  Species: E. coli
  Insert size (bp): 2625
  Mutation: N/A
  GenBank ID: LT827129.1
  Promoter: N/A
  Cloning method: Restriction Enzyme; 5′ cloning site NdeI (not destroyed); 3′ cloning site XhoI (not destroyed)
  Sequencing primers: 5′ GTTCTATCGCCACGGACG; 3′ AACAAGCCAGGGATGTAACG
Resource information
  A portion of this plasmid was derived from a plasmid made by: oriR6K and oriT cloned from pGPΩTp. pGPΩTp constructed by Flannagan et al. (2007). Originally from University of Western Ontario.
Terms and licenses: Academic/Nonprofit Terms; Industry Terms: Not Available to Industry
Depositor comments: pSC201 is referred to as pSC200 in the original publication.
How to cite: pSC201 was a gift from Silvia Cardona (Addgene plasmid # 129387 ; http://n2t.net/addgene:129387 ; RRID:Addgene_129387)
